>Addgene plasmid #26218 | pJFRC5-5XUAS-IVS-mCD8::GFP | addgene partial sequence | sequence record 32328 | 26218 with HS_promoter_R (CAGCTGCGCTTGTTTATTTG)
GATTGAATTGTCGCTCCGTAGACGAAGCGCCTCTATTTATACTCCGGCGCTCGACGTCGCTAGGGCTAGA
GTCTCCGCTCGGAGGACAGTACTCCGCTCGGAGGACAGTACTCCGCTCGGAGGACAGTACTCCGCTCGGA
GGACAGTACTCCGCTCGGAGGACAGTACTCCGACCTGCAGGCATGCAAGCTTGCGGCCCTGGCCACGGGT
GCGCATGATCGTGCTCCTGTCGTTGAGGACCCGGCTAGGCTGGCGGGGTTGCCTTACTGGTTAGCAGAAT
GAATCACCGATACGCGAGCGAACGTGAAGCGACTGCTGCTGCAAAACGTCTGCGACCTGAGCAACAACAT
GAATGGTCTTCGGTTTCCGTGTTTCGTAAAGTCTGGAAACGCGGAAGTCAGCGCCCTGCACCATTATGTT
CCGGAGGCGCGCCCTAGTTCCAGTGAAATCCAAGCATTTTCTAAATTAAATGTATTCTTATTATTATAGT
TGTTATTTTTGATATATATAAACAACACTATTATGCCCACCATTTTTTTGAGATGCATCTACACAAGGAA
CAAACACTGGATGTCACTTTCAGTTCAAATTGTAACGCTAATCACTCCGAACAGGTCACAAAAAATTACC
TTAAAAAGTCATAATATTAAATTAGAATAAATATAGCTGTGAGGGAAATATATACAAATATATTGGAGCA
AATAAATTGTACATACAAATATTTATTACTAATTTCTATTGAGACGAAATGAACCACTCGGAACCATTTG
AGCGAACCGAATCGCGCGGAACTAACGACAGTCGCTCCAAGGTCGTCGAACAAAAGGTGAATGTGTTGCG
GAGAGCGGGTGGGAGACAGCGAAAGAGCAACTACGAAACGTGGTGTGGTGGANGTGAATTATGAAGAGGG
CGCGCGATTTGAAAAGTATGTATATAAAAAATA
