>Addgene plasmid #26218 | pJFRC5-5XUAS-IVS-mCD8::GFP | addgene partial sequence | sequence record 32329 | 26218 with GFP-R
GATCCGCGGCTGTGGTAGCAGATGAGAGTGATGATCAAGGACAGCAGAAGGGCCACGCAGATTCCGGCCA
AGGGTGCCCAGATGTAAATATCACAGGCGAAGTCCAATCCGGTCCCCTTCACTGAGCCACGGGGCCGACA
ATCTTCTGGTCTCTGGGGCTGAGATGTCCCGGTAGGGTGCACAGGTGAGGGAGTTCGCAGCACTGGCTTG
GTAGTAGTAGAGTTCACTTTCTGAAGGACTGGCACGACAGAACTGAAGTACATCACCGAGTTGCTGATGA
CTGAGCAGAAATAGTAGCCTTCGTTTTCCTTGCTGAACTTGTTCAGGGTGAGAACGTACTTATTATTCGT
GTCCCTCATGGCAGAAAACAGTTTCGACGAATTCAGCTTCTCGTCCCACGTTATCTTGTTGTGGGATGAA
GCCATATAGACAACGAAGGTGGGCTGGGGGAGTTTGGAGCTGGAGTTCTGGAAGAGCCAAGAGCATCCTT
GCGAAACGGACCCCAACACTTCACATACCAGGTCCACCTTCTGACCAAGTTCGGCGTCCATTTTCTTTGG
AAAGATTCGGAGTTCGGGTGCCTGTGGCTTAGCTTCTCCACTCCCCAGGATAATCGACTCACCCAGCAGC
AGCAGGTTCAGCGACAGAAAGCGGGTCAACGGTGAGGCCATTTTGCTCGAGCCGCGGCCGCCTGAAGTAA
AGGATAAGAATTAGGGTTAGTCGTTTCGGTGTGCCTAGGCATCAGTGGTTGAACCTACCTTTTAGATCTA
TTCAGAGTTCTCTTCTTGTATTCAATAATTACTTCTTGGCAGATTTCAGTAGTTGCAGTTGATTTACTTG
GTTGCTGGTTACTTTTAATTGATTCACTTTAACTT
