[The description below was written by a language model from this plasmid's Addgene catalogue record.]
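Description:
pJFRC5-5XUAS-IVS-mCD8::GFP is an insect expression plasmid built on the pJFRC-MUH backbone (about 7.8 kb without insert) and intended for GAL4-dependent reporter expression in Drosophila. It is propagated in E. coli as a high-copy plasmid under ampicillin selection. No feature table accompanies the record, so the bacterial origin, any fly transformation marker and any integration or transposon elements carried by the backbone are not stated here.

The payload is a 1389 bp mCD8::GFP cassette cloned between XhoI and XbaI sites, both of which are retained. It fuses the mouse CD8 transmembrane protein to GFP, which targets the fluorescence to cell membranes. This makes it a widely used marker for outlining cell morphology, particularly the fine processes of neurons. As the name indicates, expression is controlled by five copies of the GAL4 upstream activating sequence (5XUAS), so the reporter is produced only in cells that supply GAL4 from a separate driver line. "IVS" denotes an intervening sequence, that is an intron placed in the transcript, an element generally included to improve mRNA processing and expression level. The sequencing primer names listed in the record imply that the insert sits downstream of an hsp70-derived region, presumably the basal promoter, and upstream of an SV40-derived 3′ region, presumably the terminator, although neither is listed explicitly as a feature.

The associated publication concerns refinement of tools for targeted gene expression in Drosophila. This fits the construct being one of a series that varies UAS copy number and accessory elements to tune reporter output.
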