Addgene plasmid #26218: pJFRC5-5XUAS-IVS-mCD8::GFP
Depositing lab: Gerald Rubin. Depositing organization: HHMI, Janelia Research Campus. Publication: Refinement of tools for targeted gene expression in Drosophila. Pfeiffer BD, Ngo TT, Hibbard KL, Murphy C, Jenett A, Truman JW, Rubin GM. Genetics. 2010 Oct;186(2):735-55. doi: 10.1534/genetics.110.119917. Epub 2010 Aug 9. PubMed 20697123.
Backbone
  Vector backbone: pJFRC-MUH
  Backbone size w/o insert (bp): 7773
  Vector type: Insect Expression
Growth in bacteria
  Bacterial resistance: Ampicillin, 100 μg/mL
  Growth temperature: 37°C
  Growth strain: DH5alpha
  Copy number: High Copy
Gene/Insert
  Gene/Insert name: mCD8::GFP
  Species: M. musculus (mouse)
  Insert size (bp): 1389
  Cloning method: Restriction Enzyme; 5′ cloning site XhoI (not destroyed); 3′ cloning site XbaI (not destroyed)
  Sequencing primers: 5′ hsp70 F: GAGCGCCGGAGTATAAATAGAG; 3′ SV40 R: CCATTCATCAGTTCCATAGG
Terms and licenses: Academic/Nonprofit Terms; Industry Terms: Not Available to Industry
How to cite: pJFRC5-5XUAS-IVS-mCD8::GFP was a gift from Gerald Rubin (Addgene plasmid # 26218 ; http://n2t.net/addgene:26218 ; RRID:Addgene_26218)
