LOCUS       Exported 9162 bp ds-DNA circular SYN 12-MAY-2021
DEFINITION  synthetic circular DNA
ACCESSION   .
VERSION     .
KEYWORDS    pJFRC5-5XUAS-IVS-mCD8::GFP
SOURCE      synthetic DNA construct
  ORGANISM  synthetic DNA construct
REFERENCE   1 (bases 1 to 9162)
  AUTHORS   Pfeiffer BD, Ngo TT, Hibbard KL, Murphy C, Jenett A, Truman JW,
            Rubin GM
  TITLE     Refinement of Tools for Targeted Gene Expression in Drosophila.
  JOURNAL   Genetics. 2010 Aug 9. ():.
  PUBMED    20697123
REFERENCE   2 (bases 1 to 9162)
  AUTHORS   .
  TITLE     Direct Submission
  JOURNAL   Exported May 12, 2021 from SnapGene Server 1.1.58
            http://www.snapgene.com
FEATURES             Location/Qualifiers
     source          1..9162
                     /organism="synthetic DNA construct"
                     /mol_type="other DNA"
     promoter        31..135
                     /gene="bla"
                     /label=AmpR promoter
     CDS             136..996
                     /codon_start=1
                     /gene="bla"
                     /product="beta-lactamase"
                     /label=AmpR
                     /note="confers resistance to ampicillin, carbenicillin, and
                     related antibiotics"
                     /translation="MSIQHFRVALIPFFAAFCLPVFAHPETLVKVKDAEDQLGARVGYI
                     ELDLNSGKILESFRPEERFPMMSTFKVLLCGAVLSRIDAGQEQLGRRIHYSQNDLVEYS
                     PVTEKHLTDGMTVRELCSAAITMSDNTAANLLLTTIGGPKELTAFLHNMGDHVTRLDRW
                     EPELNEAIPNDERDTTMPVAMATTLRKLLTGELLTLASRQQLIDWMEADKVAGPLLRSA
                     LPAGWFIADKSGAGERGSRGIIAALGPDGKPSRIVVIYTTGSQATMDERNRQIAEIGAS
                     LIKHW"
     primer_bind     complement(354..373)
                     /label=Amp-R
                     /note="Ampicillin resistance gene, reverse primer"
     rep_origin      1167..1755
                     /direction=RIGHT
                     /label=ori
                     /note="high-copy-number ColE1/pMB1/pBR322/pUC origin of
                     replication"
     primer_bind     1656..1675
                     /label=pBR322ori-F
                     /note="pBR322 origin, forward primer"
     protein_bind    1842..1911
                     /label=attB
                     /bound_moiety="phage phi-C31 integrase"
                     /note="attB site for the phi-C31 integrase (Groth et al.,
                     2000)"
     primer_bind     complement(2136..2154)
                     /label=pCasper-F
                     /note="Drosophila mini-white gene, reverse primer"
     CDS             join(2606..2677,3079..3352,3427..4081,4143..4458,4662..4793
                     ,4864..5478)
                     /codon_start=1
                     /gene="white"
                     /product="Drosophila white gene eye color pigment"
                     /label=mini-white
                     /note="This is a modified version of the white gene lacking
                     part of the first intron."
                     /translation="MGQEDQELLIRGGSKHPSAEHLNNGDSGAASQSCINQGFGQAKNY
                     GTLRPPSPPEDSGSGSGQLAENLTYAWHNMDIFGAVNQPGSGWRQLVNRTRGLFCNERH
                     IPAPRKHLLKNVCGVAYPGELLAVMGSSGAGKTTLLNALAFRSPQGIQVSPSGMRLLNG
                     QPVDAKEMQARCAYVQQDDLFIGSLTAREHLIFQAMVRMPRHLTYRQRVARVDQVIQEL
                     SLSKCQHTIIGVPGRVKGLSGGERKRLAFASEALTDPPLLICDEPTSGLDSFTAHSVVQ
                     VLKKLSQKGKTVILTIHQPSSELFELFDKILLMAEGRVAFLGTPSEAVDFFSYVGAQCP
                     TNYNPADFYVQVLAVVPGREIESRDRIAKICDNFAISKVARDMEQLLATKNLEKPLEQP
                     ENGYTYKATWFMQFRAVLWRSWLSVLKEPLLVKVRLIQTTMVAILIGLIFLGQQLTQVG
                     VMNINGAIFLFLTNMTFQNVFATINVFTSELPVFMREARSRLYRCDTYFLGKTIAELPL
                     FLTVPLVFTAIAYPMIGLRAGVLHFFNCLALVTLVANVSTSFGYLISCASSSTSMALSV
                     GPPVIIPFLLFGGFFLNSGSVPVYLKWLSYLSWFRYANEGLLINQWADVEPGEISCTSS
                     NTTCPSSGKVILETLNFSAADLPLDYVGLAILIVSFRVLAYLALRLRARRKE"
     protein_bind    6508..6602
                     /label=5X UAS
                     /bound_moiety="GAL4"
                     /note="five tandem copies of the ""ScaI site"" 17-mer
                     CGGAGTACTGTCCTCCG, an upstream activating sequence (UAS)
                     that efficiently binds yeast Gal4 (Webster et al., 1988;
                     Pfeiffer et al., 2010)"
     promoter        6633..6871
                     /label=hsp70 promoter
                     /note="Drosophila melanogaster hsp70Bb promoter"
     primer_bind     6818..6839
                     /label=pCasper-hs
                     /note="Drosophila Hsp70 promoter, forward primer"
     intron          6886..6952
                     /label=Mhc intron
                     /note="modified Drosophila myosin heavy chain intron 16
                     (Pfeiffer et al., 2010)"
     CDS             6973..7638
                     /codon_start=1
                     /product="mouse lymphocyte antigen CD8 alpha chain"
                     /label=mCD8
                     /translation="MASPLTRFLSLNLLLLGESIILGSGEAKPQAPELRIFPKKMDAEL
                     GQKVDLVCEVLGSVSQGCSWLFQNSSSKLPQPTFVVYMASSHNKITWDEKLNSSKLFSA
                     MRDTNNKYVLTLNKFSKENEGYYFCSVISNSVMYFSSVVPVLQKVNSTTTKPVLRTPSP
                     VHPTGTSQPQRPEDCRPRGSVKGTGLDFACDIYIWAPLAGICVALLLSLIITLICYHSR
                     "
     CDS             7645..8358
                     /codon_start=1
                     /product="green fluorescent protein"
                     /label=GFP
                     /translation="MSKGEELFTGVVPILVELDGDVNGHKFSVSGEGEGDATYGKLTLK
                     FICTTGKLPVPWPTLVTTLTYGVQCFSRYPDHMKQHDFFKSAMPEGYVQERTIFFKDDG
                     NYKTRAEVKFEGDTLVNRIELKGIDFKEDGNILGHKLEYNYNSHNVYIMADKQKNGIKV
                     NFKIRHNIEDGSVQLADHYQQNTPIGDGPVLLPDNHYLSTQSALSKDPNEKRDHMVLLE
                     FVTAAGITHGMDELYK"
     primer_bind     complement(7675..7703)
                     /label=GFP-R
                     /note="GFP, reverse primer. Does NOT anneal to EGFP"
     primer_bind     8298..8318
                     /label=GFP-F
                     /note="GFP, forward primer. Does NOT anneal to EGFP"
     intron          8445..8510
                     /label=small t intron
                     /note="SV40 (simian virus 40) small t antigen intron"
     CDS             8640..8660
                     /codon_start=1
                     /product="nuclear localization signal of SV40 (simian virus
                     40) large T antigen"
                     /label=SV40 NLS
                     /translation="PKKKRKV"
     polyA_signal    8932..9066
                     /label=SV40 poly(A) signal
                     /note="SV40 polyadenylation signal"
     primer_bind     complement(8969..8988)
                     /label=SV40pA-R
                     /note="SV40 polyA, reverse primer"
     primer_bind     9023..9042
                     /label=EBV-rev
                     /note="SV40 polyA terminator, reverse primer"
     primer_bind     complement(9108..9126)
                     /label=pBRforEco
                     /note="pBR322 vectors, upsteam of EcoRI site, forward
                     primer"
ORIGIN
        1 gactcaggtg gcacttttcg gggaaatgtg cgcggaaccc ctatttgttt atttttctaa
       61 atacattcaa atatgtatcc gctcatgaga caataaccct gataaatgct tcaataatat
      121 tgaaaaagga agagtatgag tattcaacat ttccgtgtcg cccttattcc cttttttgcg
      181 gcattttgcc ttcctgtttt tgctcaccca gaaacgctgg tgaaagtaaa agatgctgaa
      241 gatcagttgg gtgcacgagt gggttacatc gaactggatc tcaacagcgg taagatcctt
      301 gagagttttc gccccgaaga acgttttcca atgatgagca cttttaaagt tctgctatgt
      361 ggcgcggtat tatcccgtat tgacgccggg caagagcaac tcggtcgccg catacactat
      421 tctcagaatg acttggttga gtactcacca gtcacagaaa agcatcttac ggatggcatg
      481 acagtaagag aattatgcag tgctgccata accatgagtg ataacactgc ggccaactta
      541 cttctgacaa cgatcggagg accgaaggag ctaaccgctt ttttgcacaa catgggggat
      601 catgtaactc gccttgatcg ttgggaaccg gagctgaatg aagccatacc aaacgacgag
      661 cgtgacacca cgatgcctgt agcaatggca acaacgttgc gcaaactatt aactggcgaa
      721 ctacttactc tagcttcccg gcaacaatta atagactgga tggaggcgga taaagttgca
      781 ggaccacttc tgcgctcggc ccttccggct ggctggttta ttgctgataa atctggagcc
      841 ggtgagcgtg ggtctcgcgg tatcattgca gcactggggc cagatggtaa gccctcccgt
      901 atcgtagtta tctacacgac ggggagtcag gcaactatgg atgaacgaaa tagacagatc
      961 gctgagatag gtgcctcact gattaagcat tggtaactgt cagaccaagt ttactcatat
     1021 atactttaga ttgatttaaa acttcatttt taatttaaaa ggatctaggt gaagatcctt
     1081 tttgataatc tcatgaccaa aatcccttaa cgtgagtttt cgttccactg agcgtcagac
     1141 cccgtagaaa agatcaaagg atcttcttga gatccttttt ttctgcgcgt aatctgctgc
     1201 ttgcaaacaa aaaaaccacc gctaccagcg gtggtttgtt tgccggatca agagctacca
     1261 actctttttc cgaaggtaac tggcttcagc agagcgcaga taccaaatac tgttcttcta
     1321 gtgtagccgt agttaggcca ccacttcaag aactctgtag caccgcctac atacctcgct
     1381 ctgctaatcc tgttaccagt ggctgctgcc agtggcgata agtcgtgtct taccgggttg
     1441 gactcaagac gatagttacc ggataaggcg cagcggtcgg gctgaacggg gggttcgtgc
     1501 acacagccca gcttggagcg aacgacctac accgaactga gatacctaca gcgtgagcta
     1561 tgagaaagcg ccacgcttcc cgaagggaga aaggcggaca ggtatccggt aagcggcagg
     1621 gtcggaacag gagagcgcac gagggagctt ccagggggaa acgcctggta tctttatagt
     1681 cctgtcgggt ttcgccacct ctgacttgag cgtcgatttt tgtgatgctc gtcagggggg
     1741 cggagcctat ggaaaaacgc cagcaacgcg gcctttttac ggttcctggc cttttgctgg
     1801 ccttttgctc acatgttacc gtcgacgatg taggtcacgg tctcgaagcc gcggtgcggg
     1861 tgccagggcg tgcccttggg ctccccgggc gcgtactcca cctcacccat ctggtccatc
     1921 atgatgaacg ggtcgaggtg gcggtagttg atcccggcga acgcgcggcg caccgggaag
     1981 ccctcgccct cgaaaccgct gggcgcggtg gtcacggtga gcacgggacg tgcgacggcg
     2041 tcggcgggtg cggatacgcg gggcagcgtc agcgggttct cgacggtcac ggcgggcatg
     2101 tcgacaagcc gaacatatgg gcgcgcctag tatgtatgta agttaataaa acccattttt
     2161 gcggaaagta gataaaaaaa acattttttt tttttactgc actggatatc attgaactta
     2221 tctgatcagt tttaaattta cttcgatcca agggtatttg atgtaccagg ttctttcgat
     2281 tacctctcac tcaaaatgac attccactca aagtcagcgc tgtttgcctc cttctctgtc
     2341 cacagaaata tcgccgtctc tttcgccgct gcgtccgcta tctctttcgc caccgtttgt
     2401 agcgttacgt agcgtcaatg tccgccttca gttgcatttt gtcagcggtt tcgtgacgaa
     2461 gctccaagcg gtttacgcca tcaattaaac acaaagtgct gtgccaaaac tcctctcgct
     2521 tcttattttt gtttgttttt tgagtgattg gggtggtgat tggttttggg tgggtaagca
     2581 ggggaaagtg tgaaaaatcc cggcaatggg ccaagaggat caggagctat taattcgcgg
     2641 aggcagcaaa cacccatctg ccgagcatct gaacaatgtg agtagtacat gtgcatacat
     2701 cttaagttca cttgatctat aggaactgcg attgcaacat caaattgtat gcggcgtgag
     2761 aactgcgacc cacaaaaatc ccaaaccgca attgcacaaa caaatagtga cacgaaacag
     2821 attattctgg tagctgttct cgctatataa gacaattttt gagatcatat catgatcaag
     2881 acatctaaag gcattcattt tcgactatat tcttttttac aaaaaatata acaaccagat
     2941 attttaagct gatcctagat gcacaaaaaa taaataaaag tataaaccta cttcgtagga
     3001 tacttcgggg tactttttgt tcggggttag atgagcataa cgctagtagt tgatatttga
     3061 gatcccctat cattgcaggg tgacagcgga gcggcttcgc agagctgcat taaccagggc
     3121 ttcgggcagg ccaaaaacta cggcacgctc cggccaccca gtccgccgga ggactccggt
     3181 tcagggagcg gccaactagc cgagaacctc acctatgcct ggcacaatat ggacatcttt
     3241 ggggcggtca atcagccggg ctccggatgg cggcagctgg tcaaccggac acgcggacta
     3301 ttctgcaacg agcgacacat accggcgccc aggaaacatt tgctcaagaa cggtgagttt
     3361 ctattcgcag tcggctgatc tgtgtgaaat cttaataaag ggtccaatta ccaatttgaa
     3421 actcagtttg cggcgtggcc tatccgggcg aacttttggc cgtgatgggc agttccggtg
     3481 ccggaaagac gaccctgctg aatgcccttg cctttcgatc gccgcagggc atccaagtat
     3541 cgccatccgg gatgcgactg ctcaatggcc aacctgtgga cgccaaggag atgcaggcca
     3601 ggtgcgccta tgtccagcag gatgacctct ttatcggctc cctaacggcc agggaacacc
     3661 tgattttcca agccatggtg cggatgccac gacatctgac ctatcggcag cgagtggccc
     3721 gcgtggatca ggtgatccag gagctttcgc tcagcaaatg tcagcacacg atcatcggtg
     3781 tgcccggcag ggtgaaaggt ctgtccggcg gagaaaggaa gcgtctggca ttcgcctccg
     3841 aggctctaac cgatccgccg cttctgatct gcgatgagcc cacctccgga ctggactcct
     3901 ttaccgccca cagcgtcgtc caggtgctga agaagctgtc gcagaagggc aagaccgtca
     3961 tcctgaccat tcatcagccg tcttccgagc tgtttgagct ctttgacaag atccttctga
     4021 tggccgaggg cagggtagct ttcttgggca ctcccagcga agccgtcgac ttcttttcct
     4081 agtgagttcg atgtgtttat taagggtatc tagtattaca taacatctca actcctatcc
     4141 agcgtgggtg cccagtgtcc taccaactac aatccggcgg acttttacgt acaggtgttg
     4201 gccgttgtgc ccggacggga gatcgagtcc cgtgatcgga tcgccaagat atgcgacaat
     4261 tttgccatta gcaaagtagc ccgggatatg gagcagttgt tggccaccaa aaatctggag
     4321 aagccactgg agcagccgga gaatgggtac acctacaagg ccacctggtt catgcagttc
     4381 cgggcggtcc tgtggcgatc ctggctgtcg gtgctcaagg aaccactcct cgtaaaagtg
     4441 cgacttattc agacaacggt gagtggttcc agtggaaaca aatgatataa cgcttacaat
     4501 tcttggaaac aaattcgcta gattttagat agaattgcct gattccacac ccttcttagt
     4561 ttttttcaat gagatgtata gtttatagtt ttgcagaaga taaataaatt tcatttaact
     4621 cgcgaatatt aatgagatgc gagtaacatt ttaatttgca gatggttgcc atcttgattg
     4681 gcctcatctt tttgggccaa caactcacgc aagtgggtgt gatgaatatc aacggagcca
     4741 tcttcctctt cctgaccaac atgacctttc aaaacgtctt tgccacgata aatgtaagtc
     4801 atgtttagaa tacatttgca tttcaataat ttactaactt tctaatgaat cgattcgatt
     4861 taggtgttca cctcagagct gccagttttt atgagggagg cccgaagtcg actttatcgc
     4921 tgtgacacat actttctggg caaaacgatt gccgaattgc cgctttttct cacagtgcca
     4981 ctggtcttca cggcgattgc ctatccgatg atcggactgc gggccggagt gctgcacttc
     5041 ttcaactgcc tggcgctggt cactctggtg gccaatgtgt caacgtcctt cggatatcta
     5101 atatcctgcg ccagctcctc gacctcgatg gcgctgtctg tgggtccgcc ggttatcata
     5161 ccattcctgc tctttggcgg cttcttcttg aactcgggct cggtgccagt atacctcaaa
     5221 tggttgtcgt acctctcatg gttccgttac gccaacgagg gtctgctgat taaccaatgg
     5281 gcggacgtgg agccgggcga aattagctgc acatcgtcga acaccacgtg ccccagttcg
     5341 ggcaaggtca tcctggagac gcttaacttc tccgccgccg atctgccgct ggactacgtg
     5401 ggtctggcca ttctcatcgt gagcttccgg gtgctcgcat atctggctct aagacttcgg
     5461 gcccgacgca aggagtagcc gacatatatc cgaaataact gcttgttttt tttttttacc
     5521 attattacca tcgtgtttac tgtttattgc cccctcaaaa agctaatgta attatatttg
     5581 tgccaataaa aacaagatat gacctataga atacaagtat ttccccttcg aacatcccca
     5641 caagtagact ttggatttgt cttctaacca aaagacttac acacctgcat accttacatc
     5701 aaaaactcgt ttatcgctac ataaaacacc gggatatatt ttttatatac atacttttca
     5761 aatcgcgcgc cctcttcata attcacctcc accacaccac gtttcgtagt tgctctttcg
     5821 ctgtctccca cccgctctcc gcaacacatt caccttttgt tcgacgacct tggagcgact
     5881 gtcgttagtt ccgcgcgatt cggttcgctc aaatggttcc gagtggttca tttcgtctca
     5941 atagaaatta gtaataaata tttgtatgta caatttattt gctccaatat atttgtatat
     6001 atttccctca cagctatatt tattctaatt taatattatg actttttaag gtaatttttt
     6061 gtgacctgtt cggagtgatt agcgttacaa tttgaactga aagtgacatc cagtgtttgt
     6121 tccttgtgta gatgcatctc aaaaaaatgg tgggcataat agtgttgttt atatatatca
     6181 aaaataacaa ctataataat aagaatacat ttaatttaga aaatgcttgg atttcactgg
     6241 aactagggcg cgcctccgga acataatggt gcagggcgct gacttccgcg tttccagact
     6301 ttacgaaaca cggaaaccga agaccattca tgttgttgct caggtcgcag acgttttgca
     6361 gcagcagtcg cttcacgttc gctcgcgtat cggtgattca ttctgctaac cagtaaggca
     6421 accccgccag cctagccggg tcctcaacga caggagcacg atcatgcgca cccgtggcca
     6481 gggccgcaag cttgcatgcc tgcaggtcgg agtactgtcc tccgagcgga gtactgtcct
     6541 ccgagcggag tactgtcctc cgagcggagt actgtcctcc gagcggagta ctgtcctccg
     6601 agcggagact ctagccctag cgacgtcgag cgccggagta taaatagagg cgcttcgtct
     6661 acggagcgac aattcaattc aaacaagcaa agtgaacacg tcgctaagcg aaagctaagc
     6721 aaataaacaa gcgcagctga acaagctaaa caatctgcag taaagtgcaa gttaaagtga
     6781 atcaattaaa agtaaccagc aaccaagtaa atcaactgca actactgaaa tctgccaaga
     6841 agtaattatt gaatacaaga agagaactct gaatagatct aaaaggtagg ttcaaccact
     6901 gatgcctagg cacaccgaaa cgactaaccc taattcttat cctttacttc aggcggccgc
     6961 ggctcgagca aaatggcctc accgttgacc cgctttctgt cgctgaacct gctgctgctg
     7021 ggtgagtcga ttatcctggg gagtggagaa gctaagccac aggcacccga actccgaatc
     7081 tttccaaaga aaatggacgc cgaacttggt cagaaggtgg acctggtatg tgaagtgttg
     7141 gggtccgttt cgcaaggatg ctcttggctc ttccagaact ccagctccaa actcccccag
     7201 cccaccttcg ttgtctatat ggcttcatcc cacaacaaga taacgtggga cgagaagctg
     7261 aattcgtcga aactgttttc tgccatgagg gacacgaata ataagtacgt tctcaccctg
     7321 aacaagttca gcaaggaaaa cgaaggctac tatttctgct cagtcatcag caactcggtg
     7381 atgtacttca gttctgtcgt gccagtcctt cagaaagtga actctactac taccaagcca
     7441 gtgctgcgaa ctccctcacc tgtgcaccct accgggacat ctcagcccca gagaccagaa
     7501 gattgtcggc cccgtggctc agtgaagggg accggattgg acttcgcctg tgatatttac
     7561 atctgggcac ccttggccgg aatctgcgtg gcccttctgc tgtccttgat catcactctc
     7621 atctgctacc acagccgcgg atccatgagt aaaggagaag aacttttcac tggagttgtc
     7681 ccaattcttg ttgaattaga tggtgatgtt aatgggcaca aattttctgt cagtggagag
     7741 ggtgaaggtg atgcaacata cggaaaactt acccttaaat ttatttgcac tactggaaaa
     7801 ctacctgttc catggccaac acttgtcact actttaactt atggtgttca atgcttttca
     7861 agatacccag atcatatgaa acagcatgac tttttcaaga gtgccatgcc cgaaggttat
     7921 gtccaggaaa gaactatatt tttcaaagat gacgggaact acaagacacg tgctgaagtc
     7981 aagtttgaag gtgataccct tgttaataga atcgagttaa aaggtattga ttttaaagaa
     8041 gatggaaaca ttcttggaca caaattggaa tacaactata actcacacaa tgtatacatc
     8101 atggcagaca aacaaaagaa tggaatcaaa gttaacttca aaattagaca caacattgaa
     8161 gatggaagcg ttcaactagc agaccattat caacaaaata ctccaattgg cgatggccct
     8221 gtccttttac cagacaacca ttacctgtcc acacaatctg ccctttcgaa agatcccaac
     8281 gaaaagagag accacatggt ccttcttgag tttgtaacag ctgctgggat tacacatggc
     8341 atggatgaac tatacaaata atctagagga tctttgtgaa ggaaccttac ttctgtggtg
     8401 tgacataatt ggacaaacta cctacagaga tttaaagctc taaggtaaat ataaaatttt
     8461 taagtgtata atgtgttaaa ctactgattc taattgtttg tgtattttag attccaacct
     8521 atggaactga tgaatgggag cagtggtgga atgcctttaa tgaggaaaac ctgttttgct
     8581 cagaagaaat gccatctagt gatgatgagg ctactgctga ctctcaacat tctactcctc
     8641 caaaaaagaa gagaaaggta gaagacccca aggactttcc ttcagaattg ctaagttttt
     8701 tgagtcatgc tgtgtttagt aatagaactc ttgcttgctt tgctatttac accacaaagg
     8761 aaaaagctgc actgctatac aagaaaatta tggaaaaata tttgatgtat agtgccttga
     8821 ctagagatca taatcagcca taccacattt gtagaggttt tacttgcttt aaaaaacctc
     8881 ccacacctcc ccctgaacct gaaacataaa atgaatgcaa ttgttgttgt taacttgttt
     8941 attgcagctt ataatggtta caaataaagc aatagcatca caaatttcac aaataaagca
     9001 tttttttcac tgcattctag ttgtggtttg tccaaactca tcaatgtatc ttatcatgtc
     9061 tggatcgatc tggccggccg tttaaacgaa ttcttgaaga cgaaagggcc tcgtgatacg
     9121 cctattttta taggttaatg tcatgataat aatggtttct ta
//
